Addgene plasmid #20181: pPs-neo HA-RalA
Depositing lab: William Hahn. Depositing organization: Dana-Farber Cancer Institute.
Backbone
  Vector backbone: pPs-neo
  Backbone size w/o insert (bp): 9600
  Vector type: Mammalian Expression, Retroviral
  Selectable markers: Neomycin (select with G418)
Growth in bacteria
  Bacterial resistance: Ampicillin, 100 μg/mL
  Growth temperature: 37°C
  Growth strain: DH5alpha
  Copy number: High Copy
Gene/Insert
  Gene/Insert name: RalA
  Species: H. sapiens (human)
  Insert size (bp): 681
  Mutation: G23V (constitutively active), E147D
  Entrez Gene: RALA (a.k.a. HINCONS, RAL)
  Tag / fusion protein: HA (N terminal on insert)
  Cloning method: Restriction Enzyme; 5′ cloning site HindIII (not destroyed); 3′ cloning site BamHI (not destroyed)
  Sequencing primers: 5′ n/a
Terms and licenses: Academic/Nonprofit Terms; Industry Terms: Not Available to Industry
Depositor comments: pPs-neo vector based on psp64
How to cite: pPs-neo HA-RalA was a gift from William Hahn (Addgene plasmid # 20181 ; http://n2t.net/addgene:20181 ; RRID:Addgene_20181)
