[The description below was written by a language model from this plasmid's Addgene catalogue record and pLannotate feature annotations shown in this document.]
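Description:
pPs-neo HA-RalA is a Moloney murine leukemia/sarcoma virus-based retroviral vector for stable expression of an activated form of the human small GTPase RalA in mammalian cells. The pPs-neo backbone (about 9.6 kb, described by the depositor as derived from pSP64) is maintained in E. coli as a high-copy plasmid through a ColE1/pUC-type origin and an ampicillin resistance gene. The feature table also shows an SP6 promoter and scattered remnants of pBR322 (bom, rop and tetracycline-resistance fragments) and lac regulatory sequences, which appear to be leftovers of the vector's construction rather than functional parts.

The proviral region begins with 5′ LTR sequences, annotated only as several fragments, and a packaging signal (Ψ), followed by the 681 bp RalA insert cloned between HindIII and BamHI sites with an N-terminal HA epitope tag for detection. No separate internal promoter is annotated upstream of RalA, so it is presumably transcribed from the 5′ LTR, although the record does not state this. The annotation tool matched the coding sequence to mouse Rala, but the catalogue entry gives the species as human. The insert carries G23V, recorded as constitutively activating, plus an E147D substitution whose significance is not explained. Downstream, an SV40 enhancer/early promoter drives a Tn5-derived neomycin phosphotransferase gene, followed by SV40 small t intron and T-antigen-derived sequences. This cassette allows G418 selection of transduced cells, and a second LTR closes the provirus. Packaged into retroviral particles, the construct would be suited to generating stable cell populations expressing HA-tagged active RalA, for example to study Ral signaling in proliferation, membrane trafficking or oncogenic transformation. The record does not specify a particular application.
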