Features (pLannotate 1.2.2; 31 found; start..end, strand, type, name):
      3..110     +  LTR            3' LTR (ΔU3) (fragment): self-inactivating 3' long terminal repeat (LTR) from Moloney murine leukemia virus
    127..184     +  LTR            LTR (fragment): long terminal repeat from Moloney murine leukemia virus
    198..261     +  LTR            LTR (fragment): long terminal repeat from Moloney murine leukemia virus
    414..589     +  LTR            5' LTR (truncated): truncated long terminal repeat from Moloney murine sarcoma virus
    711..979     +  misc_feature   MESV Ψ (fragment): packaging signal of murine embryonic stem cell virus
   1075..1692    +  CDS            Rala: RALA_MOUSE - Also known as Ral, Ral-a. Experimental evidence at protein level: Swiss-Prot protein existence level 1. Multifunctional GTPase involved in a variety of cellular processes including gene expression, cell migration, cell proliferation, oncogenic transformation and membrane trafficking. Accomplishes its multiple functions by interacting with distinct downstream effectors. Acts as a GTP sensor for GTP-dependent exocytosis of dense core vesicles. Key regulator of LPAR1 signaling and competes with GRK2 for binding to LPAR1 thus affecting the signaling properties of the receptor. Require
   1755..1823    +  CDS            env (fragment): ENV_MLVMS - Experimental evidence at protein level: Swiss-Prot protein existence level 1. The transmembrane protein (TM) acts as a class I viral fusion protein. Under the current model, the protein has at least 3 conformational states: pre-fusion native state, pre-hairpin intermediate state, and post-fusion hairpin state. During viral and target cell membrane fusion, the coiled coil regions (heptad repeats) assume a trimer-of-hairpins structure, positioning the fusion peptide in close proximity to the C-terminal region of the ectodomain. The formation of this structure appears to drive apposit
   1814..1904    -  misc_feature   bom (fragment): basis of mobility region from pBR322
   2006..2048    -  CDS            rop (fragment): Rop protein, which maintains plasmids at low copy number; rop
   2068..2365    +  promoter       SV40 promoter: SV40 enhancer and early promoter
   2348..2692    +  CDS            tnpA (fragment): TN5P_ECOLX - Also known as tnp. Experimental evidence at protein level: Swiss-Prot protein existence level 1. Mediates transposition of transposon Tn5 by a 'cut and paste' mechanism. First, the monomeric transposase binds the 19 bp inverted DNA repeats flanking the transposon. Then, dimerization of the DNA- bound transposase creates a synaptic DNA complex. After nicking of the first DNA strand, excision of the transposon proceeds through a series of intermediates. The transposase then mediates the insertion of the transposon at a new site by strand transfer. The activity of the wild- type tran
   2724..3515    +  CDS            neo: KKA2_KLEPN - Also known as kan, nptII. Experimental evidence at protein level: Swiss-Prot protein existence level 1. Resistance to kanamycin, neomycin, paromomycin, ribostamycin, butirosin and gentamicin B. From Klebsiella pneumoniae.
   3539..3859    +  CDS            ble (fragment): BLE_KLEPN - Experimental evidence at protein level: Swiss-Prot protein existence level 1. Binding protein with a strong affinity to the bleomycin family of antibiotics. Binds to CL990; an antimitotic-antibiotic compound. From Klebsiella pneumoniae.
   3862..3936    +  CDS            small t antigen (fragment): SV40 (simian virus 40) small t antigen
   3938..4003    +  intron         small t intron: SV40 (simian virus 40) small t antigen intron
   4133..4153    +  CDS            SV40 NLS: nuclear localization signal of SV40 (simian virus 40) large T antigen
   4472..4555    +  CDS            large T antigen (fragment): large T antigen from SV40 (simian virus 40)
   4594..4692    +  CDS            env (fragment): murine leukemia virus gPr80 envelope polyprotein precursor; env; proteolytically cleaved into gp70SU and p15TM subunits
   4734..5320    +  LTR            5' LTR: long terminal repeat from Moloney murine sarcoma virus
   5626..5691    -  CDS            RBM8A (fragment): RBM8A_HUMAN - Also known as RBM8. Experimental evidence at protein level: Swiss-Prot protein existence level 1. Required for pre-mRNA splicing as component of the spliceosome (PubMed:28502770, PubMed:29301961). Core component of the splicing-dependent multiprotein exon junction complex (EJC) deposited at splice junctions on mRNAs. The EJC is a dynamic structure consisting of core proteins and several peripheral nuclear and cytoplasmic associated factors that join the complex only transiently either during EJC assembly or during subsequent mRNA metabolism. The EJC marks the position of the exon
   7278..7296    -  promoter       SP6 promoter: promoter for bacteriophage SP6 RNA polymerase
   7524..7803    +  CDS            TcR (fragment): tetracycline efflux protein; tet; confers resistance to tetracycline
   7804..7852    -  misc_feature   bom (fragment): basis of mobility region from pBR322
   7954..7989    -  CDS            rop (fragment): Rop protein, which maintains plasmids at low copy number; rop
   8084..8188    +  promoter       AmpR promoter: bla
   8189..9049    +  CDS            AmpR: β-lactamase; bla; confers resistance to ampicillin, carbenicillin, and related antibiotics
   9220..9808    +  rep_origin     ori: high-copy-number ColE1/pMB1/pBR322/pUC origin of replication
   9991..10083   +  CDS            lacI (fragment): lac repressor; lacI; The lac repressor binds to the lac operator to inhibit transcription in E. coli. This inhibition can be relieved by adding lactose or isopropyl-β-D-thiogalactopyranoside (IPTG).
  10096..10117   +  protein_bind   CAP binding site: CAP binding activates transcription in the presence of cAMP. E. coli catabolite activator protein
  10132..10162   +  promoter       lac promoter: promoter for the E. coli lac operon
  10170..10186   +  protein_bind   lac operator: The lac repressor binds to the lac operator to inhibit transcription in E. coli. This inhibition can be relieved by adding lactose or isopropyl-β-D-thiogalactopyranoside (IPTG). lac repressor encoded by lacI
>Addgene plasmid #20181 | pPs-neo HA-RalA | addgene full sequence | sequence record 207517 | Addgene NGS Result
TTTGAAAGACCCCACCCGTAGGTGGCAAGCTAGCTTAAGTAACGCCACTTTGCAAGGCATGGAAAAATAC
ATAACTGAGAATAGAAAAGTTCAGATCAAGGTCAGGAACAAAGAAACAGCTGAATACCAAACAGGATATC
TGTGGTAAGCGGTTCCTGCCCCGGCTCAGGGCCAAGAACAGATGAGACAGCTGAGTGATGGGCCAAACAG
GATATCTGTGGTAAGCAGTTCCTGCCCCGGCTCGGGGCCAAGAACAGATGGTCCCCAGATGCGGTCCAGC
CCTCAGCAGTTTCTAGTGAATCATCAGATGTTTCCAGGGTGCCCCAAGGACCTGAAAATGACCCTGTACC
TTATTTGAACTAACCAATCAGTTCGCTTCTCGCTTCTGTTCGCGCGCTTCCGCTCTCCGAGCTCAATAAA
AGAGCCCACAACCCCTCACTCGGCGCGCCAGTCTTCCGATAGACTGCGTCGCCCGGGTACCCGTATTCCC
AATAAAGCCTCTTGCTGTTTGCATCCGAATCGTGGTCTCGCTGTTCCTTGGGAGGGTCTCCTCTGAGTGA
TTGACTACCCACGACGGGGGTCTTTCATTTGGGGGCTCGTCCGGGATTTGGAGACCCCTGCCCAGGGACC
ACCGACCCACCACCGGGAGGTAAGCTGGCCAGCAACTTATCTGTGTCTGTCCGATTGTCTAGTGTCTATG
TTTGATGTTATGCGTCTGTACTAGTTAGCTAACTAGCTCTGTATCTGGCGGACCCGTGGTGGAACTGACG
AGTTCTGAACACCCGGCCGCAACCCTGGGAGACGTCCCAGGGACTTTGGGGGCCGTTTTTGTGGCCCGAC
CTGAGGAAGGGAGTCGATGTGGAATCCGACCCCGTCAGGATATGTGGTTCTGGTAGGAGACGAGAACCTA
AAACAGTTCCCGCCTCCGTCTGAATTTTTGCTTTCGGTTTGGAACCGAAGCCGCGCGTCTTGTCTGCTGC
AGGTCGACAAGCTTGGTACCGAGCTCGGATCGATTAATTAACCGCGGTCACCATGGGTTACCCTTACGAC
GTGCCAGACTATGCCTCCGGTCCGATGGCTGCAAATAAGCCCAAGGGTCAAAATTCTTTGGCCTTACACA
AAGTCATCATGGTGGGCAGTGTTGGTGTGGGCAAGTCAGCTCTGACTCTACAGTTCATGTACGATGAGTT
TGTGGAGGACTATGAGCCTACCAAAGCAGACAGCTACCGGAAGAAGGTAGTGCTGGATGGGGAGGAAGTA
CAGATTGATATCTTAGATACAGCTGGGCAGGAGGACTATGCTGCAATTAGAGACAACTACTTCCGAAGCG
GGGAGGGCTTCCTCTGTGTCTTCTCTATTACAGAAATGGAATCCTTTGCAGCTACAGCTGACTTCAGGGA
GCAGATTTTAAGAGTAAAAGAAGACGAGAATGTTCCATTTCTACTGGTTGGTAACAAATCAGATTTAGAA
GATAAAAGGCAGGTTTCTGTAGAAGAGGCAAAAAACAGAGCTGACCAGTGGAATGTTAACTACGTGGAAA
CGTCTGCTAAAACACGAGCTAATGTTGACAAGGTATTTTTTGATTTAATGAGAGAAATTCGAGCAAGAAA
GATGGAAGACAGCAAAGAAAAGAATGGAAAAAAGAAGAGGAAAAGTTTAGCCAAGAGAATCAGAGAAAGA
TGCTGCATTTTATAACGGTCCGGATCCCCGGGCGAGCTCGAATTCAGATCAGCTTTTGTTTCTGTTTATT
TTTTATGGGACCCCTTATTGTACTCCTAATGATTTTGCTCTTCGGACCCTGCATTCTTAATCGTATGGTG
CACTCTCAGTACAATCTGCTCTGATGCCGCATAGTTAAGCCAGTATACACTCCGCTATCGCTACGTGACT
GGGTCATGGCTGCGCCCCGACACCCGCCAACACCCGCTGACGCGCCCTGACGGGCTTGTCTGCTCCCGGC
ATCCGCTTACAGACAAGCTGTGACCGTCTCCGGGAGCTGCATGTGTCAGAGGTTTTCACCGTCATCACCG
AAACGCGCGAGGCAGCTGTGGAATGTGTGTCAGTTAGGGTGTGGAAAGTCCCCAGGCTCCCCAGCAGGCA
GAAGTATGCAAAGCATGCATCTCAATTAGTCAGCAACCAGGTGTGGAAAGTCCCCAGGCTCCCCAGCAGG
CAGAAGTATGCAAAGCATGCATCTCAATTAGTCAGCAACCATAGTCCCGCCCCTAACTCCGCCCATCCCG
CCCCTAACTCCGCCCAGTTCCGCCCATTCTCCGCCCCATGGCTGACTAATTTTTTTTATTTATGCAGAGG
CCGAGGCCGCCTCGGCCTCTGAGCTATTCCAGAAGTAGTGAGGAGGCTTTTTTGGAGGAGCTTCACGCTG
CCGCAAGCACTCAGGGCGCAAGGGCTGCTAAAGGAAGCGGAACACGTAGAAAGCCAGTCCGCAGAAACGG
TGCTGACCCCGGATGAATGTCAGCTACTGGGCTATCTGGACAAGGGAAAACGCAAGCGCAAAGAGAAAGC
AGGTAGCTTGCAGTGGGCTTACATGGCGATAGCTAGACTGGGCGGTTTTATGGACAGCAAGCGAACCGGA
ATTGCCAGCTGGGGCGCCCTCTGGTAAGGTTGGGAAGCCCTGCAAAGTAAACTGGATGGCTTTCTTGCCG
CCAAGGATCTGATGGCGCAGGGGATCAAGATCTGATCAAGAGACAGGATGAGGATCGTTTCGCATGATTG
AACAAGATGGATTGCACGCAGGTTCTCCGGCCGCTTGGGTGGAGAGGCTATTCGGCTATGACTGGGCACA
ACAGACAATCGGCTGCTCTGATGCCGCCGTGTTCCGGCTGTCAGCGCAGGGGCGCCCGGTTCTTTTTGTC
AAGACCGACCTGTCCGGTGCCCTGAATGAACTGCAGGACGAGGCAGCGCGGCTATCGTGGCTGGCCACGA
CGGGCGTTCCTTGCGCAGCTGTGCTCGACGTTGTCACTGAAGCGGGAAGGGACTGGCTGCTATTGGGCGA
AGTGCCGGGGCAGGATCTCCTGTCATCTCACCTTGCTCCTGCCGAGAAAGTATCCATCATGGCTGATGCA
ATGCGGCGGCTGCATACGCTTGATCCGGCTACCTGCCCATTCGACCACCAAGCGAAACATCGCATCGAGC
GAGCACGTACTCGGATGGAAGCCGGTCTTGTCGATCAGGATGATCTGGACGAAGAGCATCAGGGGCTCGC
GCCAGCCGAACTGTTCGCCAGGCTCAAGGCGCGCATGCCCGACGGCGAGGATCTCGTCGTGACCCATGGC
GATGCCTGCTTGCCGAATATCATGGTGGAAAATGGCCGCTTTTCTGGATTCATCGACTGTGGCCGGCTGG
GTGTGGCGGACCGCTATCAGGACATAGCGTTGGCTACCCGTGATATTGCTGAAGAGCTTGGCGGCGAATG
GGCTGACCGCTTCCTCGTGCTTTACGGTATCGCCGCTCCCGATTCGCAGCGCATCGCCTTCTATCGCCTT
CTTGACGAGTTCTTCTGAGCGGGACTCTGGGGTTCGAAATGACCGACCAAGCGACGCCCAACCTGCCATC
ACGAGATTTCGATTCCACCGCCGCCTTCTATGAAAGGTTGGGCTTCGGAATCGTTTTCCGGGACGCCGGC
TGGATGATCCTCCAGCGCGGGGATCTCATGCTGGAGTTCTTCGCCCACCCCGGGCTCGATCCCCTCGCGA
GTTGGTTCAGCTGCTGCCTGAGGCTGGACGACCTCGCGGAGTTCTACCGGCAGTGCAAATCCGTCGGCAT
CCAGGAAACCAGCAGCGGCTATCCGCGCATCCATGCCCCCGAACTGCAGGAGTGGGGAGGCACGATGGCC
GCTTTGGTCCGGATCTTTGTGAAGGAACCTTACTTCTGTGGTGTGACATAATTGGACAAACTACCTACAG
AGATTTAAAGCTCTAAGGTAAATATAAAATTTTTAAGTGTATAATGTGTTAAACTACTGATTCTAATTGT
TTGTGTATTTTAGATTCCAACCTATGGAACTGATGAATGGGAGCAGTGGTGGAATGCCTTTAATGAGGAA
AACCTGTTTTGCTCAGAAGAAATGCCATCTAGTGATGATGAGGCTACTGCTGACTCTCAACATTCTACTC
CTCCAAAAAAGAAGAGAAAGGTAGAAGACCCCAAGGACTTTCCTTCAGAATTGCTAAGTTTTTTGAGTCA
TGCTGTGTTTAGTAATAGAACTCTTGCTTGCTTTGCTATTTACACCACAAAGGAAAAAGCTGCACTGCTA
TACAAGAAAATTATGGAAAAATATTCTGTAACCTTTATAAGTAGGCATAACAGTTATAATCATAACATAC
TGTTTTTTCTTACTCCACACAGGCATAGAGTGTCTGCTATTAATAACTATGCTCAAAAATTGTGTACCTT
TAGCTTTTTAATTTGTAAAGGGGTTAATAAGGAATATTTGATGTATAGTGCCTTGACTAGAGATCATAAT
CAGCCATACCACATTTGTAGAGGTTTTACTTGCTTTAAAAAACCTCCCACACCTCCCCCTGAACCTGAAA
CATAAAATGAATGCAATTGTTGTTGTTCATCGATGGATCGATCCGATTAGTCCAATTTGTTAAAGACAGG
ATATCAGTGGTCCAGGCTCTAGCTTTGACTCAACAATATCACCAGCTGAAGCCTATAGAGTACGAGCCAT
AGTTAAAATAAAAGATTTTATTTAGTCTCCAGAAAAAGGGGGGAATGAAAGACCCCACCCGTAGGTGGCA
AGCTAGCTTAAGTAACGCCACTTTGCAAGGCATGGAAAAATACATAACTGAGAATAGAAAAGTTCAGATC
AAGGTCAGGAACAAAGAAACAGCTGAATACCAAACAGGATATCTGTGGTAAGCGGTTCCTGCCCCGGCTC
AGGGCCAAGAACAGATGAGACAGCTGAGTGATGGGCCAAACAGGATATCTGTGGTAAGCAGTTCCTGCCC
CGGCTCGGGGCCAAGAACAGATGGTCCCCAGATGCGGTCCAGCCCTCAGCAGTTTCTAGTGAATCATCAG
ATGTTTCCAGGGTGCCCCAAGGACCTGAAAATGACCCTGTACCTTATTTGAACTAACCAATCAGTTCGCT
TCTCGCTTCTGTTCGCGCGCTTCCGCTCTCCGAGCTCAATAAAAGAGCCCACAACCCCTCACTCGGCGCG
CCAGTCTTCCGATAGACTGCGTCGCCCGGGTACCCGTATTCCCAATAAAGCCTCTTGCTGTTTGCATCCG
AATCGTGGTCTCGCTGTTCCTTGGGAGGGTCTCCTCTGAGTGATTGACTACCCACGACGGGGGTCTTTCA
CTTTTTCTTTTAGTTTGTGGATGCTTTCTAGAGTTCCAGGTGAGAAAATAAGAAGCAACAAAAATAAGAG
TCATTTGAAAAAAAAAACAAAAAAAACCTGTCGCGTTTCCTAGACTATCTGGAAGCTAGCTTCGACACAG
ACTCCAGCTTCAGTCCCTTCCCAGTTCCGCCCCTAATTCCTTTCCCAAGGGGGAGGAGTCTATCTTTTCA
GACCCAGTTCGTGGGGTGACGTCCCAGGAAAATTTCTACTGCATTCCCCTCTCGCACCTTCCCCTCTTCC
CGCAGTCGCCTCCACTCTCCTCACCGTCCCCATCCTCATCCATGGCGAAATCTTCGCCCCCCGCCTCGTG
AAGATCCAGCACGTCCGCCATCTTGCTTCTCTCGGCGCTTTCTGAGTCTCTAGAAGCTAAGCACCTCGGG
AAGCTGTCGCAGAAGAAAAACGTCACGAGTTAGGCTGACCAATTAAAGGTTGCCTCCAAGTCCCGCCCTC
GGCGCGGTGAAAATTCGCCAATGTAGGCGGCCCCACTATGAAGCGCTAGAAACGTCCAGCACTCTGGGAC
CCCGATGGAGCTCTGCGAGTATGAGGCCGTAGGCTACATGGTTTGTGATTGTGTTTTGTTTTCTTTTCTT
TTGAGGCAGGGTCTCTCTATATAGCCCTAGCTGGGCTCGAAGTTACAGATATCCAACTATATTCCCCTTC
CACATGCTGCTGGGATTAAAAGCCTGTGCTACCACGCCGGGCTCCAAGGCTACAGAATGAGACCCTTTCT
CAAAAACATAAAAAGTAAAATAAAGTGGTTTCGGAAGTTCTACAGCCAAGTTGATCAGGTAGATTGAAGG
TCCGGAGCGCAGCCGCGTTGGGGCAAATTTAAAGGGTGAGTGAAGTCAGTGACTTTCTCATAAAACTTTC
AACTAGCAAGAAATCCTTTGATACATATCTACATATATGGGTTTATTGAAATGACTTACGGGCCCAGCTA
ATTGGAGAATAACTAGATGTGTCCAGAAAGTCGAAGAATCTAGTATTTGCTTAGTTCCACAAGGCTGGAT
GTCTCAGCTGGTCTAGAATCCAGAAAAAGTAGGCTCCAGTGCCGGTGAAGAAACGGACTTATGAGCAAGG
CAAAGTGCAAAAGTTTCCTTCATCCATGTTTTTATATAGGCTTCAGCAAAAGGTGTGGCCCAGGTTAAAG
GTGTGCCTGCCCGCTTTAATCCCAGCACTTGGGAGGCAGAGGCAGGCAGCTTTCTGAGTTCGAGGTCAGC
CTGGTCTACAGAGTGAGTTCCAGGACAGCCAGGGCTACACAGAGAAACCCTGTCTCCAAAAACAAAAACA
AAACAAACAAACAAAAGATTAAAGAAAAGCCTGTGTCTTCCTGCCTCTAGATGTAGCTCAGAGGTGTTCT
TTCCTACCTAAAGTCTGGACTAGAAGTGGATCTACCCACTCCACCAAACAGAAAATCACAGGTGTGCCCC
TCATTTCTGGATTTGTAGTTCATTCCAGAGAGAGTAAGCCTGACAACTGAGAAGAACCATCTCAGGTGTT
TTTGTTTTTGTTTTTTTTTCTTTTCAATACAGGGTTTCTCTGTGTAGCTCTGGGTGTCCTGGAACTCACT
CTGTATTTCGAGGCTGTCCTCGATCTCAGAAATCCGCCTGTCTCTGCCTCCCAAGTGCTGGGATTAAAGG
CATGTGCCACCACTTCCCCGCTCAGGTGGTTTTTTTTGTTTGTTTATTTTTTATTTATTTGAGTACACTG
TAGCTGTCTTCAGACACATTAGAAGAGGGCATCAGATCCCATTACAGATGGTTGTAAACCACCATGTGGT
TGCTGGGATTTGAACTCAGGACCTCCAGAAGAGCAGTCCGTGCGCTTAACCACTGAGCCATCTCTCCAAC
CCAGTTTGGTTTTTTTTTGTTGTTGTTTTTTTTTTTTGGGGGGGGGAATTAATTCCGGAGCTTGTATTCT
ATAGTGTCACCTAAATCGTATGTGTATGATACATAAGGTTATGTATTAATTGTAGCCGCGTTCTAACGAC
AATATGTACAAGCCTAATTGTGTAGCATCTGGCTTACTGAAGCAGACCCTATCATCTCTCTCGTAAACTG
CCGTCAGAGTCGGTTTGGTTGGACGAACCTTCTGAGTTTCTGGTAACGCCGTCCCGCACCCGGAAATGGT
CAGCGAACCAATCAGCAGGGTCATCGCTAGCCAGATCCTCTACGCCGGACGCATCGTGGCCGGCATCACC
GGCGCCACAGGTGCGGTTGCTGGCGCCTATATCGCCGACATCACCGATGGGGAAGATCGGGCTCGCCACT
TCGGGCTCATGAGCGCTTGTTTCGGCGTGGGTATGGTGGCAGGCCCCGTGGCCGGGGGACTGTTGGGCGC
CATCTCCTTGCATGCACCATTCCTTGCGGCGGCGGTGCTCAACGGCCTCAACCTACTACTGGGCTGCTTC
CTAATGCAGGAGTCGCATAAGGGAGAGCGTCGAATGGTGCACTCTCAGTACAATCTGCTCTGATGCCGCA
TAGTTAAGCCAGCCCCGACACCCGCCAACACCCGCTGACGCGCCCTGACGGGCTTGTCTGCTCCCGGCAT
CCGCTTACAGACAAGCTGTGACCGTCTCCGGGAGCTGCATGTGTCAGAGGTTTTCACCGTCATCACCGAA
ACGCGCGAGACGAAAGGGCCTCGTGATACGCCTATTTTTATAGGTTAATGTCATGATAATAATGGTTTCT
TAGACGTCAGGTGGCACTTTTCGGGGAAATGTGCGCGGAACCCCTATTTGTTTATTTTTCTAAATACATT
CAAATATGTATCCGCTCATGAGACAATAACCCTGATAAATGCTTCAATAATATTGAAAAAGGAAGAGTAT
GAGTATTCAACATTTCCGTGTCGCCCTTATTCCCTTTTTTGCGGCATTTTGCCTTCCTGTTTTTGCTCAC
CCAGAAACGCTGGTGAAAGTAAAAGATGCTGAAGATCAGTTGGGTGCACGAGTGGGTTACATCGAACTGG
ATCTCAACAGCGGTAAGATCCTTGAGAGTTTTCGCCCCGAAGAACGTTTTCCAATGATGAGCACTTTTAA
AGTTCTGCTATGTGGCGCGGTATTATCCCGTATTGACGCCGGGCAAGAGCAACTCGGTCGCCGCATACAC
TATTCTCAGAATGACTTGGTTGAGTACTCACCAGTCACAGAAAAGCATCTTACGGATGGCATGACAGTAA
GAGAATTATGCAGTGCTGCCATAACCATGAGTGATAACACTGCGGCCAACTTACTTCTGACAACGATCGG
AGGACCGAAGGAGCTAACCGCTTTTTTGCACAACATGGGGGATCATGTAACTCGCCTTGATCGTTGGGAA
CCGGAGCTGAATGAAGCCATACCAAACGACGAGCGTGACACCACGATGCCTGTAGCAATGGCAACAACGT
TGCGCAAACTATTAACTGGCGAACTACTTACTCTAGCTTCCCGGCAACAATTAATAGACTGGATGGAGGC
GGATAAAGTTGCAGGACCACTTCTGCGCTCGGCCCTTCCGGCTGGCTGGTTTATTGCTGATAAATCTGGA
GCCGGTGAGCGTGGGTCTCGCGGTATCATTGCAGCACTGGGGCCAGATGGTAAGCCCTCCCGTATCGTAG
TTATCTACACGACGGGGAGTCAGGCAACTATGGATGAACGAAATAGACAGATCGCTGAGATAGGTGCCTC
ACTGATTAAGCATTGGTAACTGTCAGACCAAGTTTACTCATATATACTTTAGATTGATTTAAAACTTCAT
TTTTAATTTAAAAGGATCTAGGTGAAGATCCTTTTTGATAATCTCATGACCAAAATCCCTTAACGTGAGT
TTTCGTTCCACTGAGCGTCAGACCCCGTAGAAAAGATCAAAGGATCTTCTTGAGATCCTTTTTTTCTGCG
CGTAATCTGCTGCTTGCAAACAAAAAAACCACCGCTACCAGCGGTGGTTTGTTTGCCGGATCAAGAGCTA
CCAACTCTTTTTCCGAAGGTAACTGGCTTCAGCAGAGCGCAGATACCAAATACTGTTCTTCTAGTGTAGC
CGTAGTTAGGCCACCACTTCAAGAACTCTGTAGCACCGCCTACATACCTCGCTCTGCTAATCCTGTTACC
AGTGGCTGCTGCCAGTGGCGATAAGTCGTGTCTTACCGGGTTGGACTCAAGACGATAGTTACCGGATAAG
GCGCAGCGGTCGGGCTGAACGGGGGGTTCGTGCACACAGCCCAGCTTGGAGCGAACGACCTACACCGAAC
TGAGATACCTACAGCGTGAGCTATGAGAAAGCGCCACGCTTCCCGAAGGGAGAAAGGCGGACAGGTATCC
GGTAAGCGGCAGGGTCGGAACAGGAGAGCGCACGAGGGAGCTTCCAGGGGGAAACGCCTGGTATCTTTAT
AGTCCTGTCGGGTTTCGCCACCTCTGACTTGAGCGTCGATTTTTGTGATGCTCGTCAGGGGGGCGGAGCC
TATGGAAAAACGCCAGCAACGCGGCCTTTTTACGGTTCCTGGCCTTTTGCTGGCCTTTTGCTCACATGTT
CTTTCCTGCGTTATCCCCTGATTCTGTGGATAACCGTATTACCGCCTTTGAGTGAGCTGATACCGCTCGC
CGCAGCCGAACGACCGAGCGCAGCGAGTCAGTGAGCGAGGAAGCGGAAGAGCGCCCAATACGCAAACCGC
CTCTCCCCGCGCGTTGGCCGATTCATTAATGCAGCTGGCACGACAGGTTTCCCGACTGGAAAGCGGGCAG
TGAGCGCAACGCAATTAATGTGAGTTAGCTCACTCATTAGGCACCCCAGGCTTTACACTTTATGCTTCCG
GCTCGTATGTTGTGTGGAATTGTGAGCGGATAACAATTTCACACAGGAAACAGCTATGACATGATTACGA
ATTAATTCATACCAGATCACCGAAAACTGTCCTCCAAATGTGTCCCCCTCACACTCCCAAATTCGCGGGC
TTCTGCCTCTTAGACCACTCTACCCTATTCCCCACACTCACCGGAGCCAAAGCCGCGGCCCTTCCGTTTC
TTTGCT
