>Addgene plasmid #20181 | pPs-neo HA-RalA | addgene partial sequence | sequence record 26014 | 20181 with Neo-R
TGCGTGCATCCATCTTGTTCAATCATGCGAAACGATCCTCATCCTGTCTCTTGATCAGATCTTGATCCCC
TGCGCCATCAGATCCTTGGCGGCAAGAAAGCCATCCAGTTTACTTTGCAGGGCTTCCCAACCTTACCAGA
GGGCGCCCCAGCTGGCAATTCCGGTTCGCTTGCTGTCCATAAAACCGCCCAGTCTAGCTATCGCCATGTA
AGCCCACTGCAAGCTACCTGCTTTCTCTTTGCGCTTGCGTTTTCCCTTGTCCAGATAGCCCAGTAGCTGA
CATTCATCCGGGGTCAGCACCGTTTCTGCGGACTGGCTTTCTACGTGTTCCGCTTCCTTTAGCAGCCCTT
GCGCCCTGAGTGCTTGCGGCAGCGTGAAGCTCCTCCAAAAAAGCCTCCTCACTACTTCTGGAATAGCTCA
GAGGCCGAGGCGGCCTCGGCCTCTGCATAAATAAAAAAAATTAGTCAGCCATGGGGCGGAGAATGGGCGG
AACTGGGCGGAGTTAGGGGCGGGATGGGCGGAGTTAGGGGCGGGACTATGGTTGCTGACTAATTGAGATG
CATGCTTTGCATACTTCTGCCTGCTGGGGAGCCTGGGGACTTTCCACACCTGGTTGCTGACTAATTGAGA
TGCATGCTTTGCATACTTCTGCCTGCTGGGGAGCCTGGGGACTTTCCACACCCTAACTGACACACATTCC
ACAGCTGCCTCGCGCGTTTCGGTGATGACGGTGAAAACCTCTGACACATGCAGCTCCCGGAGACGGTCAC
AGCTTGTCTGTAAGCGGATGCCGGGAGCAGACAAGCCCGTC
