>Addgene plasmid #20181 | pPs-neo HA-RalA | addgene partial sequence | sequence record 26015 | 20181 with SP6
GATATTCCCCCCCCAAAAAAAAAAACAACAACAAAAAAAAACCAAACTGGGTTGGAGAGATGGCTCAGTG
GTTAAGCGCACGGACTGCTCTTCTGGAGGTCCTGAGTTCAAATCCCAGCAACCACATGGTGGTTTACAAC
CATCTGTAATGGGATCTGATGCCCTCTTCTAATGTGTCTGAAGACAGCTACAGTGTACTCAAATAAATAA
AAAATAAACAAACAAAAAAAACCACCTGAGCGGGGAAGTGGTGGCACATGCCTTTAATCCCAGCACTTGG
GAGGCAGAGACAGGCGGATTTCTGAGATCGAGGACAGCCTCNAAATACAGAGTGAGTTCCNGGACACCCA
GAGCTACACAGAGAAACCCTGTATTGAAAAGAAAAAAAAACAAAAACAAAAACACCTGAGATGGTTCTTC
TCAGTTGTCAGGCTTACTCTCTCTGGAATGAACTACAAATCCNNAAATGAGGGGCACACCTGTGATTTTC
TGTTTGGTGGAGTGGGTAGATCCACTTCTAGTCCANACTTTANGTAGGAAAGAACNCCTCTGANCTACNT
CTA
