>Addgene plasmid #20181 | pPs-neo HA-RalA | addgene partial sequence | sequence record 26016 | 20181 with HA-F
CNTGNTGNATANCCCNGGGTCAAAATTCTTTGGCCTTAANCAAGTCATCATGGTGGGCAGTGTTGGTGTG
GGCAATTCAGCTCTGACTCTACAGTTCATGTACTATGAGTTTGTGGAGGACTATGAGCCTACCAAAGCAG
ACAGCTACCGGAAGAAGGTAGTGCTGGATGGGGAGGAAGTACAGATTGATATCTTAGATACAGCTGGGCA
GGAGGACTATGCTGCAATTAGAGACAACTACTTCCGAAGCGGGGAGGGCTTCCTCTGTGTCTTCTCTATT
ACATACATGGAATCCTTTGCAGCTACAGCTGACTTCAGGGAGCAGATTTTAAGAGTAAAAGAAGACGAGA
ATGTTCCATTTCTACTGGTTGGTAACAAATCATATTTAAAAGATAAAAGGCAGGTTTCTGTACAAGAGGC
AAAAAAAACAGCTGACCAGTGGAATGTTAACTACGTGGAAACGTCTGCTAAAACACGAGCTAATGTTGAC
AAGGTTTTTTTTGATTTAATGAGAGAATTTCGAGCAAGAAAGATGGAAGACAGCAANAAAAGAATGGAAA
AAAGAAGAGGAAAAGTTTAGCCCAGAGAATCAGAGAAAGATGCCTGCATTTTATAACGGTCCAGATCCCG
CGCGAGCTCGAACTNCAGATCAGCTTTTGTTNCTGNTTATTTTTTATGTGGACCCTGNNNNCCGTCCAGG
TATTTTTGTTTTTCGGAACTNTATATATANNATCCCTGTGGNGGGGCCCTCCATAAACAAATTGCCTCTC
ATGGAGCGC
